Addgene plasmid #206998: pML60
Purpose: Contains mAID-tag, mouse Ptbp1-specific homology arms and puromycin resistance gene.
Depositing lab: Eugene Makeyev. Depositing organization: King's College London. Publication: Protocol for auxin-inducible depletion of the RNA-binding protein PTBP1 in mouse embryonic stem cells. Kainov Y, Zhuravskaya A, Makeyev EV. STAR Protoc. 2023 Oct 18;4(4):102644. doi: 10.1016/j.xpro.2023.102644. PubMed 37862173.
Backbone
  Vector backbone: pMK286
  Vector type: Unspecified
  Selectable markers: Puromycin
Growth in bacteria
  Bacterial resistance: Ampicillin, 100 μg/mL
  Growth temperature: 37°C
  Growth strain: DH5alpha
  Copy number: Unknown
Gene/Insert
  Gene/Insert name: PuroR
  Cloning method: Restriction Enzyme; 5′ cloning site NheI (destroyed during cloning); 3′ cloning site BsrGI (destroyed during cloning)
  Sequencing primers: 5′ cgctgttctcctcttcctca
Terms and licenses: Academic/Nonprofit Terms; Industry Terms: Not Available to Industry
How to cite: pML60 was a gift from Eugene Makeyev (Addgene plasmid # 206998 ; http://n2t.net/addgene:206998 ; RRID:Addgene_206998)
