[The description below was written by a language model from this plasmid's Addgene catalogue record and pLannotate feature annotations shown in this document.]
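Description:
pML60 is a homology-directed repair donor plasmid, derived from the pMK286 backbone, for knocking a mini-AID (mAID) auxin-inducible degron into the mouse Ptbp1 locus. It is propagated in E. coli through a high-copy ColE1/pUC-type origin with ampicillin selection (AmpR under its own bla promoter). It retains typical cloning-vector elements flanking the insert: an f1 origin, lacZα and lac promoter/operator remnants, and T7 and T3 promoters.

The targeting cassette begins with a left homology arm in which two Ptbp1 coding fragments are annotated, consistent with genomic sequence spanning the last coding exons. The second fragment ends shortly before the mini-AID coding sequence, the minimal degron from Arabidopsis IAA17, which suggests a C-terminal fusion to PTBP1, although the record does not state the tag position explicitly. Downstream of the tag lies an FRT-flanked block containing an SV40 polyadenylation signal (with a short SV40 large T remnant), followed by a mouse PGK promoter driving the puromycin N-acetyltransferase gene with a bGH polyadenylation signal. The minimal FRT sites should permit FLP-mediated removal of this block after selection. An unannotated stretch of roughly 570 nt between the second FRT site and the T3 promoter presumably corresponds to the right Ptbp1 homology arm named in the catalogue entry. According to the record, PuroR was introduced by restriction cloning into NheI and BsrGI sites that were destroyed in the process.

The construct is associated with a protocol for auxin-inducible depletion of PTBP1 in mouse embryonic stem cells. Puromycin selects correctly targeted cells, and auxin then triggers degradation of the mAID-tagged protein in the presence of the TIR1 adaptor, which is not encoded on this plasmid. The record does not describe how the locus is cut to stimulate repair.
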