Features (pLannotate 1.2.2; 21 found; start..end, strand, type, name):
      4..432     +  rep_origin     f1 ori (sequence partly withheld): f1 bacteriophage origin of replication; arrow indicates direction of (+) strand synthesis
    463..618     -  CDS            lacZα (fragment): LacZα fragment of β-galactosidase; lacZ fragment
    626..644     +  promoter       T7 promoter: promoter for bacteriophage T7 RNA polymerase
    658..1017    +  CDS            Ptbp1 (fragment): PTBP1_RAT - Also known as Ptb, Pybp, Tbfii. Experimental evidence at protein level: Swiss-Prot protein existence level 1. Plays a role in pre-mRNA splicing and in the regulation of alternative splicing events. Activates exon skipping of its own pre- mRNA during muscle cell differentiation. Binds to the polypyrimidine tract of introns. May promote RNA looping when bound to two separate polypyrimidine tracts in the same pre-mRNA. May promote the binding of U2 snRNP to pre-mRNA. Cooperates with RAVER1 to modulate switching between mutually exclusive exons during maturation of the TPM1 pre- mRNA.
   1104..1235    +  CDS            Ptbp1 (fragment): PTBP1_MOUSE - Also known as Ptb. Experimental evidence at protein level: Swiss-Prot protein existence level 1. Plays a role in pre-mRNA splicing and in the regulation of alternative splicing events. Activates exon skipping of its own pre- mRNA during muscle cell differentiation. Binds to the polypyrimidine tract of introns. May promote RNA looping when bound to two separate polypyrimidine tracts in the same pre-mRNA. May promote the binding of U2 snRNP to pre-mRNA. Cooperates with RAVER1 to modulate switching between mutually exclusive exons during maturation of the TPM1 pre- mRNA. Represses t
   1254..1457    +  CDS            mini-AID: minimal degron from the auxin-responsive IAA17 protein of Arabidopsis thaliana (Kubota et al., 2013) acts as an auxin-inducible degron (AID) in the presence of TIR1
   1467..1500    +  protein_bind   FRT (minimal): supports FLP-mediated excision but not integration (Turan and Bode, 2011) FLP recombinase from the Saccharomyces cerevisiae 2μ plasmid
   1504..1580    +  CDS            large T antigen (fragment): large T antigen from SV40 (simian virus 40)
   1603..1724    +  polyA_signal   SV40 poly(A) signal: SV40 polyadenylation signal
   1736..2235    +  promoter       PGK promoter: mouse phosphoglycerate kinase 1 promoter
   2269..2868    +  CDS            PuroR: puromycin N-acetyltransferase; pac from Streptomyces alboniger; confers resistance to puromycin
   2875..3099    +  polyA_signal   bGH poly(A) signal: bovine growth hormone polyadenylation signal
   3105..3138    +  protein_bind   FRT (minimal): supports FLP-mediated excision but not integration (Turan and Bode, 2011) FLP recombinase from the Saccharomyces cerevisiae 2μ plasmid
   3716..3734    -  promoter       T3 promoter: promoter for bacteriophage T3 RNA polymerase
   3779..3795    -  protein_bind   lac operator: The lac repressor binds to the lac operator to inhibit transcription in E. coli. This inhibition can be relieved by adding lactose or isopropyl-β-D-thiogalactopyranoside (IPTG). lac repressor encoded by lacI
   3803..3833    -  promoter       lac promoter: promoter for the E. coli lac operon
   3848..3869    -  protein_bind   CAP binding site: CAP binding activates transcription in the presence of cAMP. E. coli catabolite activator protein
   3882..3974    -  CDS            lacI (fragment): lac repressor; lacI; The lac repressor binds to the lac operator to inhibit transcription in E. coli. This inhibition can be relieved by adding lactose or isopropyl-β-D-thiogalactopyranoside (IPTG).
   4157..4745    -  rep_origin     ori: high-copy-number ColE1/pMB1/pBR322/pUC origin of replication
   4916..5776    -  CDS            AmpR: β-lactamase; bla; confers resistance to ampicillin, carbenicillin, and related antibiotics
   5777..5881    -  promoter       AmpR promoter: bla
>Addgene plasmid #206998 | pML60 | addgene full sequence | sequence record 409729 | Addgene NGS Result
CTG
[124 nt withheld, positions 4-127]
C
[91 nt withheld, positions 129-219]
A
[49 nt withheld, positions 221-269]
CCTTTGACGTTGGAGTCCACGTTCTTT
[37 nt withheld, positions 297-333]
ACCCTATCTCGGTCTATTCTTTTGATTTATAAGGGATTTTGCCGATTTCGGCCTATTGGTTAAAAAATGA
GCTGATTTAACAAAAATTTAACGCGAATTTTAACAAAATATTAACGCTTACAATTTCCATTCGCCATTCA
GGCTGCGCAACTGTTGGGAAGGGCGATCGGTGCGGGCCTCTTCGCTATTACGCCAGCTGGCGAAAGGGGG
ATGTGCTGCAAGGCGATTAAGTTGGGTAACGCCAGGGTTTTCCCAGTCACGACGTTGTAAAACGACGGCC
AGTGAGCGCGCGTAATACGACTCACTATAGGGCGAATTGGAGCTCGCATTACACTGTCCAAGCATCAGAG
TGTGCAGCTGCCTCGGGAGGGTCAGGAGGACCAGGGCCTGACCAAGGACTATGGCAGCTCCCCGCTGCAC
CGCTTCAAGAAACCAGGCTCCAAGAACTTCCAGAACATCTTTCCACCCTCAGCTACCCTGCACCTCTCCA
ACATCCCGTAAGTCAGCCAGAGGTCTTGTTTGTGGGTGGGCCACGAAGGGCTCCTGATCTCCCCCACCCC
ATCCCCGTGTGAGCCCAGGCCGATGGCTCCCGTCTGTCTCTGCAGGCCCTCTGTGTCAGAGGACGACCTC
AAGAGCCTCTTCTCCAGCAACGGTGGTGTGGTCAAAGGCTTCAAGTTCTTCCAGTGAGTAAAGCCCTGCC
TTTCGTCCTCCACCCTTAACCCTACCCCAAACCTGCAGGTTTAGCTGACTACCCCCCACTCCACCCCTGC
AGGAAGGACCGCAAGATGGCACTGATCCAGATGGGCTCTGTGGAGGAGGCTGTGCAGGCGCTGATTGAAC
TGCACAACCATGACCTGGGCGAGAACCACCACCTGCGAGTGTCCTTTTCCAAGTCCACCATCGGATCCGG
TGCAGGCGCCAAGGAGAAGAGTGCTTGTCCTAAAGATCCAGCCAAACCTCCGGCCAAGGCACAAGTTGTG
GGATGGCCACCGGTGAGATCATACCGGAAGAACGTGATGGTTTCCTGCCAAAAATCAAGCGGTGGCCCGG
AGGCGGCGGCGTTCGTGAAGGTATCAATGGACGGAGCACCGTACTTGAGGAAAATCGATTTGAGGATGTA
TAAATAATCTAGCGAAGTTCCTATTCTCTAGAAAGTATAGGAACTTCGATATCAGCCATACCACATTTGT
AGAGGTTTTACTTGCTTTAAAAAACCTCCCACACCTCCCCCTGAACCTGAAACATAAAATGAATGCAATT
GTTGTTGTTAACTTGTTTATTGCAGCTTATAATGGTTACAAATAAAGCAATAGCATCACAAATTTCACAA
ATAAAGCATTTTTTTCACTGCATTCTAGTTGTGGTTTGTCCAAACTCATCAATGTATCTTAAGAATTCTA
CCGGGTAGGGGAGGCGCTTTTCCCAAGGCAGTCTGGAGCATGCGCTTTAGCAGCCCCGCTGGGCACTTGG
CGCTACACAAGTGGCCTCTGGCCTCGCACACATTCCACATCCACCGGTAGGCGCCAACCGACTCCGTTCT
TTGGTGGCCCCTTCGCGCCACCTTCTACTCCTCCCCTAGTCAGGAAGTTCCCCCCCGCCCCGCAGCTCGC
GTCGTGCAGGACGTGACAAATGGAAGTAGCACGTCTCACTAGTCTCGTGCAGATGGACAGCACCGCTGAG
CAATGGAAGCGGGTAGGCCTTTGGGGCAGCGGCCAATAGCAGCTTTGCTCCTTCGCTTTCTGGGCTCAGA
GGCTGGGAAGGGGTGGGTCCGGGGGCGGGCTCAGGGGCGGGCTCAGGGGCGGGGCGGGCGCCCGAAGGTC
CTCCGGAGGCCCGGCATTCTGCACGCTTCAAAAGCGCACGTCTGCCGCGCTGTTCTCCTCTTCCTCATCT
CCGGGCCTTTCGACCTGCATCCATCTAGATCCACCGGAGCTTACCATGACCGAGTACAAGCCCACGGTGC
GCCTCGCCACCCGCGACGACGTCCCCAGGGCCGTACGCACCCTCGCCGCCGCGTTCGCCGACTACCCCGC
CACGCGCCACACCGTCGATCCGGACCGCCACATCGAGCGGGTCACCGAGCTGCAAGAACTCTTCCTCACG
CGCGTCGGGCTCGACATCGGCAAGGTGTGGGTCGCGGACGACGGCGCCGCGGTGGCGGTCTGGACCACGC
CGGAGAGCGTCGAAGCGGGGGCGGTGTTCGCCGAGATCGGCCCGCGCATGGCCGAGTTGAGCGGTTCCCG
GCTGGCCGCGCAGCAACAGATGGAAGGCCTCCTGGCGCCGCACCGGCCCAAGGAGCCCGCGTGGTTCCTG
GCCACCGTCGGCGTCTCGCCCGACCACCAGGGCAAGGGTCTGGGCAGCGCCGTCGTGCTCCCCGGAGTGG
AGGCGGCCGAGCGCGCCGGGGTGCCCGCCTTCCTGGAGACCTCCGCGCCCCGCAACCTCCCCTTCTACGA
GCGGCTCGGCTTCACCGTCACCGCCGACGTCGAGGTGCCCGAAGGACCGCGCACCTGGTGCATGACCCGC
AAGCCCGGTGCCTGAGGTACCCTGTGCCTTCTAGTTGCCAGCCATCTGTTGTTTGCCCCTCCCCCGTGCC
TTCCTTGACCCTGGAAGGTGCCACTCCCACTGTCCTTTCCTAATAAAATGAGGAAATTGCATCGCATTGT
CTGAGTAGGTGTCATTCTATTCTGGGGGGTGGGGTGGGGCAGGACAGCAAGGGGGAGGATTGGGAAGACA
ATAGCAGGCATGCTGGGGATGCGGTGGGCTCTATGGTCGACGAAGTTCCTATTCTCTAGAAAGTATAGGA
ACTTCGAACCTGTGGGCCTGCATCAGCTTCCACCATTCCAGAAAAGCCACTTTAAAAAGCAGCTGAAGTG
ACCTTACAGACCAGAGATTTTATTTTTTTAAAGAGAGATCAGTTTACCTGTTTTTAAAAAAATTAAATCT
AGCCCACTCTGCAGTGGCAGGAAATGGCTTGGACCACAGAGGCCCAGTCAATCCCAGCACCATGCCTTGA
GGGGCTCAGGCGTGAGGCCACAGCGGTGCCCCAAACATAGCCGCTTTCTGTGCCTTACAAACCAGCGTGC
CTCATGGCCGTACACCCACCCTCTAAGGCCACCAGTTGTCTCTAGACCTGCAGGTGAGCCAGGTGGCCTA
TACATAGGCTCCCCAATGCTGTGCAAGAGCTGGGGCCACTCCCCTACACCCTTATAATCAAGTGACATGA
TTCTCCCATGTCCCTGGCCAGCCCGGAGGGTCCAGGCCATCCTCAGCTGCCGAGCCTCATTGTGACCTTT
GTATTCTATTCCGTGTGGTCACAGACACCTGTGCCTAGCAATATTTCCACTTGACCAAATACCCGAATCC
TAGGTGTACCCAGCTTTTGTTCCCTTTAGTGAGGGTTAATTGCGCGCTTGGCGTAATCATGGTCATAGCT
GTTTCCTGTGTGAAATTGTTATCCGCTCACAATTCCACACAACATACGAGCCGGAAGCATAAAGTGTAAA
GCCTGGGGTGCCTAATGAGTGAGCTAACTCACATTAATTGCGTTGCGCTCACTGCCCGCTTTCCAGTCGG
GAAACCTGTCGTGCCAGCTGCATTAATGAATCGGCCAACGCGCGGGGAGAGGCGGTTTGCGTATTGGGCG
CTCTTCCGCTTCCTCGCTCACTGACTCGCTGCGCTCGGTCGTTCGGCTGCGGCGAGCGGTATCAGCTCAC
TCAAAGGCGGTAATACGGTTATCCACAGAATCAGGGGATAACGCAGGAAAGAACATGTGAGCAAAAGGCC
AGCAAAAGGCCAGGAACCGTAAAAAGGCCGCGTTGCTGGCGTTTTTCCATAGGCTCCGCCCCCCTGACGA
GCATCACAAAAATCGACGCTCAAGTCAGAGGTGGCGAAACCCGACAGGACTATAAAGATACCAGGCGTTT
CCCCCTGGAAGCTCCCTCGTGCGCTCTCCTGTTCCGACCCTGCCGCTTACCGGATACCTGTCCGCCTTTC
TCCCTTCGGGAAGCGTGGCGCTTTCTCATAGCTCACGCTGTAGGTATCTCAGTTCGGTGTAGGTCGTTCG
CTCCAAGCTGGGCTGTGTGCACGAACCCCCCGTTCAGCCCGACCGCTGCGCCTTATCCGGTAACTATCGT
CTTGAGTCCAACCCGGTAAGACACGACTTATCGCCACTGGCAGCAGCCACTGGTAACAGGATTAGCAGAG
CGAGGTATGTAGGCGGTGCTACAGAGTTCTTGAAGTGGTGGCCTAACTACGGCTACACTAGAAGAACAGT
ATTTGGTATCTGCGCTCTGCTGAAGCCAGTTACCTTCGGAAAAAGAGTTGGTAGCTCTTGATCCGGCAAA
CAAACCACCGCTGGTAGCGGTGGTTTTTTTGTTTGCAAGCAGCAGATTACGCGCAGAAAAAAAGGATCTC
AAGAAGATCCTTTGATCTTTTCTACGGGGTCTGACGCTCAGTGGAACGAAAACTCACGTTAAGGGATTTT
GGTCATGAGATTATCAAAAAGGATCTTCACCTAGATCCTTTTAAATTAAAAATGAAGTTTTAAATCAATC
TAAAGTATATATGAGTAAACTTGGTCTGACAGTTACCAATGCTTAATCAGTGAGGCACCTATCTCAGCGA
TCTGTCTATTTCGTTCATCCATAGTTGCCTGACTCCCCGTCGTGTAGATAACTACGATACGGGAGGGCTT
ACCATCTGGCCCCAGTGCTGCAATGATACCGCGAGACCCACGCTCACCGGCTCCAGATTTATCAGCAATA
AACCAGCCAGCCGGAAGGGCCGAGCGCAGAAGTGGTCCTGCAACTTTATCCGCCTCCATCCAGTCTATTA
ATTGTTGCCGGGAAGCTAGAGTAAGTAGTTCGCCAGTTAATAGTTTGCGCAACGTTGTTGCCATTGCTAC
AGGCATCGTGGTGTCACGCTCGTCGTTTGGTATGGCTTCATTCAGCTCCGGTTCCCAACGATCAAGGCGA
GTTACATGATCCCCCATGTTGTGCAAAAAAGCGGTTAGCTCCTTCGGTCCTCCGATCGTTGTCAGAAGTA
AGTTGGCCGCAGTGTTATCACTCATGGTTATGGCAGCACTGCATAATTCTCTTACTGTCATGCCATCCGT
AAGATGCTTTTCTGTGACTGGTGAGTACTCAACCAAGTCATTCTGAGAATAGTGTATGCGGCGACCGAGT
TGCTCTTGCCCGGCGTCAATACGGGATAATACCGCGCCACATAGCAGAACTTTAAAAGTGCTCATCATTG
GAAAACGTTCTTCGGGGCGAAAACTCTCAAGGATCTTACCGCTGTTGAGATCCAGTTCGATGTAACCCAC
TCGTGCACCCAACTGATCTTCAGCATCTTTTACTTTCACCAGCGTTTCTGGGTGAGCAAAAACAGGAAGG
CAAAATGCCGCAAAAAAGGGAATAAGGGCGACACGGAAATGTTGAATACTCATACTCTTCCTTTTTCAAT
ATTATTGAAGCATTTATCAGGGTTATTGTCTCATGAGCGGATACATATTTGAATGTATTTAGAAAAATAA
ACAAATAGGGGTTCCGCGCACATTTCCCCGAAAAGTGCCAC
